Addgene plasmid #207832: pLenti CMV TRE3G Puro FLAG-DD-ER-mCherry-TRF1-FokI WT
Purpose: telomere specific nuclease to create double-strand breaks at telomeres
Depositing lab: Roger Greenberg. Depositing organization: University of Pennsylvania. Publication: Break-induced telomere synthesis underlies alternative telomere maintenance. Dilley RL, Verma P, Cho NW, Winters HD, Wondisford AR, Greenberg RA. Nature. 2016 Nov 3;539(7627):54-58. doi: 10.1038/nature20099. Epub 2016 Oct 19. PubMed 27760120.
Backbone
  Vector backbone: pLenti-CMV-TRE3G
  Backbone manufacturer: takara
  Total vector size (bp): 11843
  Vector type: Mammalian Expression, Lentiviral
  Selectable markers: Puromycin
Growth in bacteria
  Bacterial resistance: Ampicillin, 100 μg/mL
  Growth temperature: 37°C
  Growth strain: NEB Stable
  Copy number: High Copy
Gene/Insert
  Gene/Insert name: TRF1
  Species: H. sapiens (human)
  Entrez Gene: TERF1 (a.k.a. PIN2, TRBF1, TRF, TRF1, hTRF1-AS, t-TRF1)
  Promoter: TRE3G
  Tag / fusion protein: Flag, DD, ER, mCherry (N terminal on insert); FokI (C terminal on insert)
  Cloning method: Gateway Cloning
  Sequencing primers: 5′ GTTTGTACAAAAAAGCAGGC; 3′ CTTTCACAAATTTTGTAATC
Terms and licenses: Academic/Nonprofit Terms; Industry Terms: Not Available to Industry
How to cite: pLenti CMV TRE3G Puro FLAG-DD-ER-mCherry-TRF1-FokI WT was a gift from Roger Greenberg (Addgene plasmid # 207832 ; http://n2t.net/addgene:207832 ; RRID:Addgene_207832)
