[The description below was written by a language model from this plasmid's Addgene catalogue record and pLannotate feature annotations shown in this document.]
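Description:
pLenti CMV TRE3G Puro FLAG-DD-ER-mCherry-TRF1-FokI WT is an 11.8 kb lentiviral mammalian expression plasmid built on the pLenti-CMV-TRE3G backbone. It is propagated in E. coli through a high-copy ColE1/pUC-type origin with ampicillin selection (AmpR), and it also carries an f1 origin. The viral portion has an RSV promoter driving a truncated HIV-1 5' LTR, followed by the Ψ packaging signal, RRE and cPPT/CTS. A second truncated LTR and an SV40 polyadenylation signal lie downstream. This layout is typical of a Rev-dependent transfer vector that requires packaging functions supplied in trans. Transduced cells are selected with puromycin, expressed from a mouse PGK promoter placed downstream of a WPRE.

The payload sits between attB1 and attB2 Gateway sites, consistent with the recorded Gateway cloning method, and is transcribed from the tetracycline-responsive TRE3G promoter. Expression therefore depends on a Tet-On 3G transactivator, which is not annotated on this plasmid and would have to be supplied separately. The open reading frame fuses 3xFLAG, an FKBP12-derived destabilization domain (DD, stabilized by Shield1), the ERT2 mutant estrogen receptor ligand-binding domain, mCherry, human TRF1 (TERF1) and the FokI nuclease cleavage domain. TRF1 binds double-stranded TTAGGG repeats and so tethers the nonspecific FokI domain, active only as a dimer, to telomeres, where it cuts. The DD and ERT2 modules add ligand-dependent control of protein stability and, as ERT2 fusions are generally used, of nuclear access. mCherry and FLAG allow the fusion to be visualized and detected. "WT" in the name presumably denotes the catalytically active form of the nuclease. The stated purpose is inducible generation of double-strand breaks specifically at telomeres.
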