Features (pLannotate 1.2.2; 35 found; start..end, strand, type, name):
     94..112     -  promoter       T7 promoter: promoter for bacteriophage T7 RNA polymerase
    120..275     +  CDS            lacZα (fragment): LacZα fragment of β-galactosidase; lacZ fragment
    280..708     +  rep_origin     f1 ori (sequence partly withheld): f1 bacteriophage origin of replication; arrow indicates direction of (+) strand synthesis
    761..865     +  promoter       AmpR promoter: bla
    866..1726    +  CDS            AmpR: β-lactamase; bla; confers resistance to ampicillin, carbenicillin, and related antibiotics
   1897..2485    +  rep_origin     ori: high-copy-number ColE1/pMB1/pBR322/pUC origin of replication
   2668..2760    +  CDS            lacI (fragment): lac repressor; lacI; The lac repressor binds to the lac operator to inhibit transcription in E. coli. This inhibition can be relieved by adding lactose or isopropyl-β-D-thiogalactopyranoside (IPTG).
   2773..2794    +  protein_bind   CAP binding site: CAP binding activates transcription in the presence of cAMP. E. coli catabolite activator protein
   2809..2839    +  promoter       lac promoter: promoter for the E. coli lac operon
   2843..2865    +  protein_bind   lac operator (fragment): The lac repressor binds to the lac operator to inhibit transcription in E. coli. This inhibition can be relieved by adding lactose or isopropyl-β-D-thiogalactopyranoside (IPTG). lac repressor encoded by lacI
   2908..2926    +  promoter       T3 promoter: promoter for bacteriophage T3 RNA polymerase
   2954..3180    +  promoter       RSV promoter: Rous sarcoma virus enhancer/promoter
   3181..3361    +  LTR            5' LTR (truncated): truncated 5' long terminal repeat (LTR) from HIV-1
   3408..3533    +  misc_feature   HIV-1 Ψ: packaging signal of human immunodeficiency virus type 1
   3517..3880    +  CDS            HIV-1 gag (fragment): gag protein from human immunodeficiency virus 1; gag
   4026..4259    +  misc_feature   RRE: The Rev response element (RRE) of HIV-1 allows for Rev-dependent mRNA export from the nucleus to the cytoplasm.
   4636..4736    +  CDS            Rev (fragment): human immunodeficiency virus 1 (HIV-1) Rev protein; rev; enhances nuclear export of unspliced and incompletely spliced viral mRNAs
   4755..4872    +  misc_feature   cPPT/CTS: central polypurine tract and central termination sequence of HIV-1
   4902..5277    +  promoter       TRE3G promoter: 3rd-generation Tet-responsive promoter that can be activated by binding of Tet-On® 3G
   5323..5347    +  protein_bind   attB1: mutant version of attB; recombination site for the Gateway® BP reaction BP Clonase™
   5371..5436    +  CDS            3xFLAG: three tandem FLAG® epitope tags, followed by an enterokinase cleavage site
   5446..5766    +  CDS            DD: destabilization domain that can be stabilized by Shield1 in the ProteoTuner™ system L106P mutant of FKBP12
   5778..6704    +  CDS            ERT2: mutated ligand-binding domain of the human estrogen receptor (Feil et al., 1997)
   6715..7422    +  CDS            mCherry: mCherry is a basic (constitutively fluorescent) red fluorescent protein published in 2004, derived from Discosoma sp.. It is reported to be a very rapidly-maturing monomer with low acid sensitivity.
   7435..8751    +  CDS            TERF1: TERF1_HUMAN - Also known as PIN2, TRBF1, TRF, TRF1. Experimental evidence at protein level: Swiss-Prot protein existence level 1. Binds the telomeric double-stranded 5'-TTAGGG-3' repeat and negatively regulates telomere length. Involved in the regulation of the mitotic spindle. Component of the shelterin complex (telosome) that is involved in the regulation of telomere length and protection. Shelterin associates with arrays of double-stranded 5'-TTAGGG-3' repeats added by telomerase and protects chromosome ends; without its protective activity, telomeres are no longer hidden from the DNA damag
   8791..9378    +  CDS            FokI cleavage domain: nonspecific DNA cleavage domain of the FokI endonuclease (Li et al., 1992) must dimerize to be catalytically active
   9401..9425    -  protein_bind   attB2: mutant version of attB; recombination site for the Gateway® BP reaction BP Clonase™
   9456..10044   +  misc_feature   WPRE: woodchuck hepatitis virus posttranscriptional regulatory element
  10058..10557   +  promoter       PGK promoter: mouse phosphoglycerate kinase 1 promoter
  10578..11177   +  CDS            PuroR: puromycin N-acetyltransferase; pac from Streptomyces alboniger; confers resistance to puromycin
  11245..11382   +  CDS            nef (fragment): NEF_HV1LA - Experimental evidence at protein level: Swiss-Prot protein existence level 1. Extracellular Nef protein targets CD4(+) T-lymphocytes for apoptosis by interacting with CXCR4 surface receptors. From Human immunodeficiency virus type 1 group M subtype B (isolate Lai) (HIV-1).
  11368..11548   +  LTR            5' LTR (truncated): truncated 5' long terminal repeat (LTR) from HIV-1
  11620..11741   +  polyA_signal   SV40 poly(A) signal: SV40 polyadenylation signal
  11760..11781   +  rep_origin     SV40 ori (fragment): SV40 origin of replication
  11781..73      +  rep_origin     SV40 ori (across the origin): SV40 origin of replication
>Addgene plasmid #207832 | pLenti CMV TRE3G Puro FLAG-DD-ER-mCherry-TRF1-FokI WT | addgene full sequence | sequence record 410737 | Addgene NGS Result
ATTTATGCAGAGGCCGAGGCCGCCTCGGCCTCTGAGCTATTCCAGAAGTAGTGAGGAGGCTTTTTTGGAG
GCCTAGGGACGTACCCAATTCGCCCTATAGTGAGTCGTATTACGCGCGCTCACTGGCCGTCGTTTTACAA
CGTCGTGACTGGGAAAACCCTGGCGTTACCCAACTTAATCGCCTTGCAGCACATCCCCCTTTCGCCAGCT
GGCGTAATAGCGAAGAGGCCCGCACCGATCGCCCTTCCCAACAGTTGCGCAGCCTGAATGGCGAATGGG
[124 nt withheld, positions 280-403]
C
[91 nt withheld, positions 405-495]
A
[49 nt withheld, positions 497-545]
CCTTTGACGTTGGAGTCCACGTTCTTT
[37 nt withheld, positions 573-609]
ACCCTATCTCGGTCTATTCTTTTGATTTATAAGGGATTTTGCCGATTTCGGCCTATTGGTTAAAAAATGA
GCTGATTTAACAAAAATTTAACGCGAATTTTAACAAAATATTAACGCTTACAATTTAGGTGGCACTTTTC
GGGGAAATGTGCGCGGAACCCCTATTTGTTTATTTTTCTAAATACATTCAAATATGTATCCGCTCATGAG
ACAATAACCCTGATAAATGCTTCAATAATATTGAAAAAGGAAGAGTATGAGTATTCAACATTTCCGTGTC
GCCCTTATTCCCTTTTTTGCGGCATTTTGCCTTCCTGTTTTTGCTCACCCAGAAACGCTGGTGAAAGTAA
AAGATGCTGAAGATCAGTTGGGTGCACGAGTGGGTTACATCGAACTGGATCTCAACAGCGGTAAGATCCT
TGAGAGTTTTCGCCCCGAAGAACGTTTTCCAATGATGAGCACTTTTAAAGTTCTGCTATGTGGCGCGGTA
TTATCCCGTATTGACGCCGGGCAAGAGCAACTCGGTCGCCGCATACACTATTCTCAGAATGACTTGGTTG
AGTACTCACCAGTCACAGAAAAGCATCTTACGGATGGCATGACAGTAAGAGAATTATGCAGTGCTGCCAT
AACCATGAGTGATAACACTGCGGCCAACTTACTTCTGACAACGATCGGAGGACCGAAGGAGCTAACCGCT
TTTTTGCACAACATGGGGGATCATGTAACTCGCCTTGATCGTTGGGAACCGGAGCTGAATGAAGCCATAC
CAAACGACGAGCGTGACACCACGATGCCTGTAGCAATGGCAACAACGTTGCGCAAACTATTAACTGGCGA
ACTACTTACTCTAGCTTCCCGGCAACAATTAATAGACTGGATGGAGGCGGATAAAGTTGCAGGACCACTT
CTGCGCTCGGCCCTTCCGGCTGGCTGGTTTATTGCTGATAAATCTGGAGCCGGTGAGCGTGGGTCTCGCG
GTATCATTGCAGCACTGGGGCCAGATGGTAAGCCCTCCCGTATCGTAGTTATCTACACGACGGGGAGTCA
GGCAACTATGGATGAACGAAATAGACAGATCGCTGAGATAGGTGCCTCACTGATTAAGCATTGGTAACTG
TCAGACCAAGTTTACTCATATATACTTTAGATTGATTTAAAACTTCATTTTTAATTTAAAAGGATCTAGG
TGAAGATCCTTTTTGATAATCTCATGACCAAAATCCCTTAACGTGAGTTTTCGTTCCACTGAGCGTCAGA
CCCCGTAGAAAAGATCAAAGGATCTTCTTGAGATCCTTTTTTTCTGCGCGTAATCTGCTGCTTGCAAACA
AAAAAACCACCGCTACCAGCGGTGGTTTGTTTGCCGGATCAAGAGCTACCAACTCTTTTTCCGAAGGTAA
CTGGCTTCAGCAGAGCGCAGATACCAAATACTGTTCTTCTAGTGTAGCCGTAGTTAGGCCACCACTTCAA
GAACTCTGTAGCACCGCCTACATACCTCGCTCTGCTAATCCTGTTACCAGTGGCTGCTGCCAGTGGCGAT
AAGTCGTGTCTTACCGGGTTGGACTCAAGACGATAGTTACCGGATAAGGCGCAGCGGTCGGGCTGAACGG
GGGGTTCGTGCACACAGCCCAGCTTGGAGCGAACGACCTACACCGAACTGAGATACCTACAGCGTGAGCT
ATGAGAAAGCGCCACGCTTCCCGAAGGGAGAAAGGCGGACAGGTATCCGGTAAGCGGCAGGGTCGGAACA
GGAGAGCGCACGAGGGAGCTTCCAGGGGGAAACGCCTGGTATCTTTATAGTCCTGTCGGGTTTCGCCACC
TCTGACTTGAGCGTCGATTTTTGTGATGCTCGTCAGGGGGGCGGAGCCTATGGAAAAACGCCAGCAACGC
GGCCTTTTTACGGTTCCTGGCCTTTTGCTGGCCTTTTGCTCACATGTTCTTTCCTGCGTTATCCCCTGAT
TCTGTGGATAACCGTATTACCGCCTTTGAGTGAGCTGATACCGCTCGCCGCAGCCGAACGACCGAGCGCA
GCGAGTCAGTGAGCGAGGAAGCGGAAGAGCGCCCAATACGCAAACCGCCTCTCCCCGCGCGTTGGCCGAT
TCATTAATGCAGCTGGCACGACAGGTTTCCCGACTGGAAAGCGGGCAGTGAGCGCAACGCAATTAATGTG
AGTTAGCTCACTCATTAGGCACCCCAGGCTTTACACTTTATGCTTCCGGCTCGTATGTTGTGTGGAATTG
TGAGCGGATAACAATTTCACACAGGAAACAGCTATGACCATGATTACGCCAAGCGCGCAATTAACCCTCA
CTAAAGGGAACAAAAGCTGGAGCTGCAAGCTTAATGTAGTCTTATGCAATACTCTTGTAGTCTTGCAACA
TGGTAACGATGAGTTAGCAACATGCCTTACAAGGAGAGAAAAAGCACCGTGCATGCCGATTGGTGGAAGT
AAGGTGGTACGATCGTGCCTTATTAGGAAGGCAACAGACGGGTCTGACATGGATTGGACGAACCACTGAA
TTGCCGCATTGCAGAGATATTGTATTTAAGTGCCTAGCTCGATACATAAACGGGTCTCTCTGGTTAGACC
AGATCTGAGCCTGGGAGCTCTCTGGCTAACTAGGGAACCCACTGCTTAAGCCTCAATAAAGCTTGCCTTG
AGTGCTTCAAGTAGTGTGTGCCCGTCTGTTGTGTGACTCTGGTAACTAGAGATCCCTCAGACCCTTTTAG
TCAGTGTGGAAAATCTCTAGCAGTGGCGCCCGAACAGGGACTTGAAAGCGAAAGGGAAACCAGAGGAGCT
CTCTCGACGCAGGACTCGGCTTGCTGAAGCGCGCACGGCAAGAGGCGAGGGGCGGCGACTGGTGAGTACG
CCAAAAATTTTGACTAGCGGAGGCTAGAAGGAGAGAGATGGGTGCGAGAGCGTCAGTATTAAGCGGGGGA
GAATTAGATCGCGATGGGAAAAAATTCGGTTAAGGCCAGGGGGAAAGAAAAAATATAAATTAAAACATAT
AGTATGGGCAAGCAGGGAGCTAGAACGATTCGCAGTTAATCCTGGCCTGTTAGAAACATCAGAAGGCTGT
AGACAAATACTGGGACAGCTACAACCATCCCTTCAGACAGGATCAGAAGAACTTAGATCATTATATAATA
CAGTAGCAACCCTCTATTGTGTGCATCAAAGGATAGAGATAAAAGACACCAAGGAAGCTTTAGACAAGAT
AGAGGAAGAGCAAAACAAAAGTAAGACCACCGCACAGCAAGCGGCCGCTGATCTTCAGACCTGGAGGAGG
AGATATGAGGGACAATTGGAGAAGTGAATTATATAAATATAAAGTAGTAAAAATTGAACCATTAGGAGTA
GCACCCACCAAGGCAAAGAGAAGAGTGGTGCAGAGAGAAAAAAGAGCAGTGGGAATAGGAGCTTTGTTCC
TTGGGTTCTTGGGAGCAGCAGGAAGCACTATGGGCGCAGCGTCAATGACGCTGACGGTACAGGCCAGACA
ATTATTGTCTGGTATAGTGCAGCAGCAGAACAATTTGCTGAGGGCTATTGAGGCGCAACAGCATCTGTTG
CAACTCACAGTCTGGGGCATCAAGCAGCTCCAGGCAAGAATCCTGGCTGTGGAAAGATACCTAAAGGATC
AACAGCTCCTGGGGATTTGGGGTTGCTCTGGAAAACTCATTTGCACCACTGCTGTGCCTTGGAATGCTAG
TTGGAGTAATAAATCTCTGGAACAGATTTGGAATCACACGACCTGGATGGAGTGGGACAGAGAAATTAAC
AATTACACAAGCTTAATACACTCCTTAATTGAAGAATCGCAAAACCAGCAAGAAAAGAATGAACAAGAAT
TATTGGAATTAGATAAATGGGCAAGTTTGTGGAATTGGTTTAACATAACAAATTGGCTGTGGTATATAAA
ATTATTCATAATGATAGTAGGAGGCTTGGTAGGTTTAAGAATAGTTTTTGCTGTACTTTCTATAGTGAAT
AGAGTTAGGCAGGGATATTCACCATTATCGTTTCAGACCCACCTCCCAACCCCGAGGGGACCCGACAGGC
CCGAAGGAATAGAAGAAGAAGGTGGAGAGAGAGACAGAGACAGATCCATTCGATTAGTGAACGGATCTCG
ACGGTATCGGTTAACTTTTAAAAGAAAAGGGGGGATTGGGGGGTACAGTGCAGGGGAAAGAATAGTAGAC
ATAATAGCAACAGACATACAAACTAAAGAATTACAAAAACAAATTACAAAAATTCAAAATTTTATCGATC
ACGAGACTAGCCTCGAGTTGGCTTTACTCCCTATCAGTGATAGAGAACGTATGAAGAGTTTACTCCCTAT
CAGTGATAGAGAACGTATGCAGACTTTACTCCCTATCAGTGATAGAGAACGTATAAGGAGTTTACTCCCT
ATCAGTGATAGAGAACGTATGACCAGTTTACTCCCTATCAGTGATAGAGAACGTATCTACAGTTTACTCC
CTATCAGTGATAGAGAACGTATATCCAGTTTACTCCCTATCAGTGATAGAGAACGTATAAGCTTTAGGCG
TGTACGGTGGGCGCCTATAAAAGCAGAGCTCGTTTAGTGAACCGTCAGATCGCCTGGAGCAATTCCACAA
CACTTTTGTCTTATACCAACTTTCCGTACCACTTCCTACCCTCGTAAACCGGTTCGTCGACTAGTCCAGT
GTGGTGGAATTCTGCAGATATCAACAAGTTTGTACAAAAAAGCAGGCTCCGCGGCCGCCCCCTTCACCAT
GGACTACAAAGACCATGACGGTGATTATAAAGATCATGACATCGATTACAAGGATGACGATGACAAGCTT
GGAAGCGGAGTGCAGGTGGAAACCATCTCCCCAGGAGACGGGCGCACCTTCCCCAAGCGCGGCCAGACCT
GTGTGGTGCACTACACCGGGATGCTTGAAGATGGAAAGAAAGTCGATTCCTCCCGGGACAGAAACAAGCC
CTTTAAGTTTATGCTAGGCAAGCAGGAGGTGATCCGAGGCTGGGAAGAAGGGGTTGCCCAGATGAGTGTG
GGTCAGAGAGCCAAACTGACTATATCTCCAGATTATGCCTATGGTGCCACTGGGCACCCAGGCATCATCC
CACCACATGCCACTCTCGTCTTCGATGTGGAGCTTCTAAAACCGGAAACCGGTGAATTCATGAGAGCTGC
CAACCTTTGGCCAAGCCCGCTCATGATCAAACGCTCTAAGAAGAACAGCCTGGCCTTGTCCCTGACGGCC
GACCAGATGGTCAGTGCCTTGTTGGATGCTGAGCCCCCCATACTCTATTCCGAGTATGATCCTACCAGAC
CCTTCAGTGAAGCTTCGATGATGGGCTTACTGACCAACCTGGCAGACAGGGAGCTGGTTCACATGATCAA
CTGGGCGAAGAGGGTGCCAGGCTTTGTGGATTTGACCCTCCATGATCAGGTCCACCTTCTAGAATGTGCC
TGGCTAGAGATCCTGATGATTGGTCTCGTCTGGCGCTCCATGGAGCACCCAGTGAAGCTACTGTTTGCTC
CTAACTTGCTCTTGGACAGGAACCAGGGAAAATGTGTAGAGGGCATGGTGGAGATCTTCGACATGCTGCT
GGCTACATCATCTCGGTTCCGCATGATGAATCTGCAGGGAGAGGAGTTTGTGTGCCTCAAATCTATTATT
TTGCTTAATTCTGGAGTGTACACATTTCTGTCCAGCACCCTGAAGTCTCTGGAAGAGAAGGACCATATCC
ACCGAGTCCTGGACAAGATCACAGACACTTTGATCCACCTGATGGCCAAGGCAGGCCTGACCCTGCAGCA
GCAGCACCAGCGGCTGGCCCAGCTCCTCCTCATCCTCTCCCACATCAGGCACATGAGTAACAAAGGCATG
GAGCATCTGTACAGCATGAAGTGCAAGAACGTGGTGCCCCTCTATGACCTGCTGCTGGAGGCGGCGGACG
CCCACCGCCTACATGCGCCCACTAGCCGTGGAGGGGCATCCGTGGAGGAGACGGACCAAAGCCACTTGGC
CACTGCGGGCTCTACTTCATCGCATTCCTTGCAAAAGTATTACATCACGGGGGAGGCAGAGGGTTTCCCT
GCCACGGTCCTCGACATGGTGAGCAAGGGCGAGGAGGATAACATGGCCATCATCAAGGAGTTCATGCGCT
TCAAGGTGCACATGGAGGGCTCCGTGAACGGCCACGAGTTCGAGATCGAGGGCGAGGGCGAGGGCCGCCC
CTACGAGGGCACCCAGACCGCCAAGCTGAAGGTGACCAAGGGTGGCCCCCTGCCCTTCGCCTGGGACATC
CTGTCCCCTCAGTTCATGTACGGCTCCAAGGCCTACGTGAAGCACCCCGCCGACATCCCCGACTACTTGA
AGCTGTCCTTCCCCGAGGGCTTCAAGTGGGAGCGCGTGATGAACTTCGAGGACGGCGGCGTGGTGACCGT
GACCCAGGACTCCTCCCTGCAGGACGGCGAGTTCATCTACAAGGTGAAGCTGCGCGGCACCAACTTCCCC
TCCGACGGCCCCGTAATGCAGAAGAAGACCATGGGCTGGGAGGCCTCCTCCGAGCGGATGTACCCCGAGG
ACGGCGCCCTGAAGGGCGAGATCAAGCAGAGGCTGAAGCTGAAGGACGGCGGCCACTACGACGCTGAGGT
CAAGACCACCTACAAGGCCAAGAAGCCCGTGCAGCTGCCCGGCGCCTACAACGTCAACATCAAGTTGGAC
ATCACCTCCCACAACGAGGACTACACCATCGTGGAACAGTACGAACGCGCCGAGGGCCGCCACTCCACCG
GCGGCATGGACGAGCTGTACAAGGCGGCCGCTAAGCTTGCGGAGGATGTTTCCTCAGCGGCCCCGAGCCC
GCGGGGCTGTGCGGATGGTAGGGATGCCGACCCTACTGAGGAGCAGATGGCAGAAACAGAGAGAAACGAC
GAGGAGCAGTTCGAATGCCAGGAACTGCTCGAGTGCCAGGTGCAGGTGGGGGCCCCCGAGGAGGAGGAGG
AGGAGGAGGAGGACGCGGGCCTGGTGGCCGAGGCCGAGGCCGTGGCTGCCGGCTGGATGCTCGATTTCCT
CTGCCTCTCTCTTTGCCGAGCTTTCCGCGACGGCCGCTCCGAGGACTTCCGCAGGACCCGCAACAGCGCA
GAGGCTATTATTCATGGACTATCCAGTCTAACAGCTTGCCAGTTGAGAACGATATACATATGTCAGTTTT
TGACAAGAATTGCAGCAGGAAAAACCCTTGATGCACAGTTTGAAAATGATGAACGAATTACACCCTTGGA
ATCAGCCCTGATGATTTGGGGTTCAATTGAAAAGGAACATGACAAACTTCATGAAGAAATACAGAATTTA
ATTAAAATTCAGGCTATAGCTGTTTGTATGGAAAATGGCAACTTTAAAGAAGCAGAAGAAGTCTTTGAAA
GAATATTTGGTGATCCAAATTCTCATATGCCTTTCAAAAGCAAATTGCTTATGATAATCTCTCAGAAAGA
TACATTTCATTCCTTTTTTCAACACTTCAGCTACAACCACATGATGGAGAAAATTAAGAGTTATGTGAAT
TATGTGCTAAGTGAAAAATCATCAACCTTTCTAATGAAGGCAGCGGCAAAAGTAGTAGAAAGCAAAAGGA
CAAGAACAATAACTTCTCAAGATAAACCTAGTGGTAATGATGTTGAAATGGAAACTGAAGCTAATTTGGA
TACAAGAAAAAGTGTTAGTGACAAACAGTCTGCGGTAACTGAATCCTCAGAGGGTACAGTATCCTTATTG
AGGTCTCACAAGAATCTTTTCTTATCTAAGTTGCAACATGGAACCCAGCAACAAGACCTTAATAAGAAAG
AAAGAAGAGTAGGAACTCCTCAAAGTACAAAAAAGAAAAAAGAAAGCAGAAGAGCCACTGAAAGCAGAAT
ACCTGTTTCAAAGAGTCAGCCGGTAACTCCTGAAAAACATCGAGCTAGAAAAAGACAGGCATGGCTTTGG
GAAGAAGACAAGAATTTGAGATCTGGCGTGAGGAAATATGGAGAGGGAAACTGGTCTAAAATACTGTTGC
ATTATAAATTCAACAACCGGACAAGTGTCATGTTAAAAGACAGATGGAGGACCATGAAGAAACTAAAACT
GATTTCCTCAGACAGCGAAGACGGTACCACGACGATAAATCTAGATAGTAAGCTTGGATCCCAACTAGTC
AAAAGTGAACTGGAGGAGAAGAAATCTGAACTTCGTCATAAATTGAAATATGTGCCTCATGAATATATTG
AATTAATTGAAATTGCCAGAAATTCCACTCAGGATAGAATTCTTGAAATGAAGGTAATGGAATTTTTTAT
GAAAGTTTATGGATATAGAGGTAAACATTTGGGTGGATCAAGGAAACCGGACGGAGCAATTTATACTGTC
GGATCTCCTATTGATTACGGTGTGATCGTGGATACTAAAGCTTATAGCGGAGGTTATAATCTGCCAATTG
GCCAAGCAGATGAAATGCAACGATATGTCGAAGAAAATCAAACACGAAACAAACATATCAACCCTAATGA
ATGGTGGAAAGTCTATCCATCTTCTGTAACGGAATTTAAGTTTTTATTTGTGAGTGGTCACTTTAAAGGA
AACTACAAAGCTCAGCTTACACGATTAAATCATATCACTAATTGTAATGGAGCTGTTCTTAGTGTAGAAG
AGCTTTTAATTGGTGGAGAAATGATTAAAGCCGGCACATTAACCTTAGAGGAAGTGAGACGGAAATTTAA
TAACGGCGAGATAAACTTTGGTTAAAAGGGTGGGCGCGCCGACCCAGCTTTCTTGTACAAAGTGGTTGAT
ATCCAGCACAGTGGCGGCCGCTCGACAATCAACCTCTGGATTACAAAATTTGTGAAAGATTGACTGGTAT
TCTTAACTATGTTGCTCCTTTTACGCTATGTGGATACGCTGCTTTAATGCCTTTGTATCATGCTATTGCT
TCCCGTATGGCTTTCATTTTCTCCTCCTTGTATAAATCCTGGTTGCTGTCTCTTTATGAGGAGTTGTGGC
CCGTTGTCAGGCAACGTGGCGTGGTGTGCACTGTGTTTGCTGACGCAACCCCCACTGGTTGGGGCATTGC
CACCACCTGTCAGCTCCTTTCCGGGACTTTCGCTTTCCCCCTCCCTATTGCCACGGCGGAACTCATCGCC
GCCTGCCTTGCCCGCTGCTGGACAGGGGCTCGGCTGTTGGGCACTGACAATTCCGTGGTGTTGTCGGGGA
AGCTGACGTCCTTTCCATGGCTGCTCGCCTGTGTTGCCACCTGGATTCTGCGCGGGACGTCCTTCTGCTA
CGTCCCTTCGGCCCTCAATCCAGCGGACCTTCCTTCCCGCGGCCTGCTGCCGGCTCTGCGGCCTCTTCCG
CGTCTTCGCCTTCGCCCTCAGACGAGTCGGATCTCCCTTTGGGCCGCCTCCCCGCCTGGAATTCTACCGG
GTAGGGGAGGCGCTTTTCCCAAGGCAGTCTGGAGCATGCGCTTTAGCAGCCCCGCTGGGCACTTGGCGCT
ACACAAGTGGCCTCTGGCCTCGCACACATTCCACATCCACCGGTAGGCGCCAACCGGCTCCGTTCTTTGG
TGGCCCCTTCGCGCCACCTTCTACTCCTCCCCTAGTCAGGAAGTTCCCCCCCGCCCCGCAGCTCGCGTCG
TGCAGGACGTGACAAATGGAAGTAGCACGTCTCACTAGTCTCGTGCAGATGGACAGCACCGCTGAGCAAT
GGAAGCGGGTAGGCCTTTGGGGCAGCGGCCAATAGCAGCTTTGCTCCTTCGCTTTCTGGGCTCAGAGGCT
GGGAAGGGGTGGGTCCGGGGGCGGGCTCAGGGGCGGGCTCAGGGGCGGGGCGGGCGCCCGAAGGTCCTCC
GGAGGCCCGGCATTCTGCACGCTTCAAAAGCGCACGTCTGCCGCGCTGTTCTCCTCTTCCTCATCTCCGG
GCCTTTCGACCTGCAGCCCAAGCTTACCATGACCGAGTACAAGCCCACGGTGCGCCTCGCCACCCGCGAC
GACGTCCCCAGGGCCGTACGCACCCTCGCCGCCGCGTTCGCCGACTACCCCGCCACGCGCCACACCGTCG
ATCCGGACCGCCACATCGAGCGGGTCACCGAGCTGCAAGAACTCTTCCTCACGCGCGTCGGGCTCGACAT
CGGCAAGGTGTGGGTCGCGGACGACGGCGCCGCGGTGGCGGTCTGGACCACGCCGGAGAGCGTCGAAGCG
GGGGCGGTGTTCGCCGAGATCGGCCCGCGCATGGCCGAGTTGAGCGGTTCCCGGCTGGCCGCGCAGCAAC
AGATGGAAGGCCTCCTGGCGCCGCACCGGCCCAAGGAGCCCGCGTGGTTCCTGGCCACCGTCGGCGTCTC
GCCCGACCACCAGGGCAAGGGTCTGGGCAGCGCCGTCGTGCTCCCCGGAGTGGAGGCGGCCGAGCGCGCC
GGGGTGCCCGCCTTCCTGGAGACCTCCGCGCCCCGCAACCTCCCCTTCTACGAGCGGCTCGGCTTCACCG
TCACCGCCGACGTCGAGGTGCCCGAAGGACCGCGCACCTGGTGCATGACCCGCAAGCCCGGTGCCTGACG
CCCGCCCCACGACCCGCAGCGCCCGACCGAAAGGAGCGCACGACCCCATGCATCTCGAGGGCCCGGTACC
TTTAAGACCAATGACTTACAAGGCAGCTGTAGATCTTAGCCACTTTTTAAAAGAAAAGGGGGGACTGGAA
GGGCTAGCTCACTCCCAACGAAGACAAGATCTGCTTTTTGCTTGTACTGGGTCTCTCTGGTTAGACCAGA
TCTGAGCCTGGGAGCTCTCTGGCTAACTAGGGAACCCACTGCTTAAGCCTCAATAAAGCTTGCCTTGAGT
GCTTCAAGTAGTGTGTGCCCGTCTGTTGTGTGACTCTGGTAACTAGAGATCCCTCAGACCCTTTTAGTCA
GTGTGGAAAATCTCTAGCAGTAGTAGTTCATGTCATCTTATTATTCAGTATTTATAACTTGCAAAGAAAT
GAATATCAGAGAGTGAGAGGAACTTGTTTATTGCAGCTTATAATGGTTACAAATAAAGCAATAGCATCAC
AAATTTCACAAATAAAGCATTTTTTTCACTGCATTCTAGTTGTGGTTTGTCCAAACTCATCAATGTATCT
TATCATGTCTGGCTCTAGCTATCCCGCCCCTAACTCCGCCCATCCCGCCCCTAACTCCGCCCAGTTCCGC
CCATTCTCCGCCCCATGGCTGACTAATTTTTTTT
